Addgene plasmid #152285: pGBW-m4133341
Purpose: Mammalian expression plasmid for SARS-CoV-2 S (surface glycoprotein)
Depositing lab: Ginkgo Bioworks & Benjie Chen. Depositing organization: Ginkgo Bioworks.
Backbone
  Vector backbone: pTwist_CMV_6
  Backbone size w/o insert (bp): 4180
  Vector type: Mammalian Expression
Growth in bacteria
  Bacterial resistance: Ampicillin, 100 μg/mL
  Growth temperature: 37°C
  Growth strain: DH5alpha
  Copy number: High Copy
Gene/Insert
  Gene/Insert name: SARS-CoV-2 S (surface glycoprotein) (alt names: Spike protein; S protein)
  Species: Severe acute respiratory syndrome coronavirus 2
  Insert size (bp): 3815
  Mutation: wt
  Entrez Gene: S (a.k.a. GU280_gp02, spike glycoprotein)
  Promoter: CMV
  Tag / fusion protein: Cleavable TEV;V5 (C terminal on backbone)
  Cloning method: Unknown
Resource information
  A portion of this plasmid was derived from a plasmid made by: GinkgoBioworks
Depositor comments: NCBI reference sequence: YP_009724390.1
How to cite: pGBW-m4133341 was a gift from Ginkgo Bioworks & Benjie Chen (Addgene plasmid # 152285 ; http://n2t.net/addgene:152285 ; RRID:Addgene_152285)
