[The description below was written by a language model from this plasmid's Addgene catalogue record and pLannotate feature annotations shown in this document.]
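Description:
pGBW-m4133341 is a mammalian expression plasmid built on the pTwist_CMV_6 backbone that carries the wild-type surface (spike, S) glycoprotein gene of SARS-CoV-2, corresponding to the NCBI reference spike protein. It is propagated in E. coli as a high-copy plasmid through a ColE1/pUC-type origin and selected with ampicillin via a full-length β-lactamase gene; a short additional β-lactamase fragment is also annotated near the origin and appears to be a backbone remnant.

The expression cassette consists of the human cytomegalovirus immediate-early enhancer and promoter (annotated as an enhancer plus core promoter segments) driving the roughly 3.8 kb spike open reading frame, followed by an SV40 polyadenylation signal for mRNA 3′ end processing. The catalogue entry states that the backbone supplies a C-terminal V5 epitope tag separated by a TEV protease cleavage site, which would allow antibody detection or capture of the protein and subsequent tag removal. These elements are not individually annotated in the feature table, although there is a short unannotated stretch between the spike coding sequence and the poly(A) signal.

The cassette and the bacterial maintenance region are flanked by T7 and rrnG transcription terminators, a synthetic poly(A) signal and short 5′ and 3′ β-globin insulator elements, an arrangement that limits transcriptional read-through between modules. No mammalian selection marker is annotated, so the plasmid seems suited to transient transfection. Typical uses supported by the record are production of spike protein in mammalian cells for expression, detection and functional or interaction studies.
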