Features (pLannotate 1.2.2; 17 found; start..end, strand, type, name):
      1..304     +  enhancer       CMV enhancer: human cytomegalovirus immediate early enhancer
    377..394     -  promoter       CMV promoter (fragment): human cytomegalovirus (CMV) immediate early promoter
    457..508     +  promoter       CMVd2 promoter: truncated human cytomegalovirus (CMV) immediate early promoter that yields moderately reduced expression relative to the full-length promoter
    583..4401    +  CDS            S: SPIKE_SARS2 - Experimental evidence at protein level: Swiss-Prot protein existence level 1. [Spike glycoprotein]: May down-regulate host tetherin (BST2) by lysosomal degradation, thereby counteracting its antiviral activity. From Severe acute respiratory syndrome coronavirus 2 (2019-nCoV) (SARS-CoV-2).
   4517..4638    -  polyA_signal   SV40 poly(A) signal: SV40 polyadenylation signal
   4661..4730    -  CDS            large T antigen (fragment): large T antigen from SV40 (simian virus 40)
   4753..4799    +  terminator     T7 terminator: transcription terminator for bacteriophage T7 RNA polymerase
   4829..4965    +  terminator     rrnG terminator: transcription terminator from the E. coli ribosomal RNA rrnG operon (Albrechtsen et al., 1991)
   5010..5081    +  misc_feature   3' β-globin insulator: insulator downstream of the human β-globin locus (Farrell et al., 2002)
   5307..5895    -  rep_origin     ori: high-copy-number ColE1/pMB1/pBR322/pUC origin of replication
   6067..6131    -  CDS            bla(M) (fragment): β-lactamase lacking the signal sequence; bla(M); allows cytosolic expression of β-lactamase
   6641..7501    +  CDS            AmpR: β-lactamase; bla; confers resistance to ampicillin, carbenicillin, and related antibiotics
   7514..7650    +  terminator     rrnG terminator: transcription terminator from the E. coli ribosomal RNA rrnG operon (Albrechtsen et al., 1991)
   7802..7873    +  misc_feature   5' β-globin insulator: insulator upstream of the human β-globin locus (Farrell et al., 2002)
   7878..7924    -  terminator     T7 terminator: transcription terminator for bacteriophage T7 RNA polymerase
   7942..7990    -  polyA_signal   poly(A) signal: synthetic polyadenylation signal
   8021..8070    +  enhancer       CMV enhancer (fragment): human cytomegalovirus immediate early enhancer
>Addgene plasmid #152285 | pGBW-m4133341 | addgene full sequence | sequence record 311982 | Addgene NGS Result
CGTTACATAACTTACGGTAAATGGCCCGCCTGGCTGACCGCCCAACGACCCCCGCCCATTGACGTCAATA
ATGACGTATGTTCCCATAGTAACGCCAATAGGGACTTTCCATTGACGTCAATGGGTGGAGTATTTACGGT
AAACTGCCCACTTGGCAGTACATCAAGTGTATCATATGCCAAGTACGCCCCCTATTGACGTCAATGACGG
TAAATGGCCCGCCTGGCATTATGCCCAGTACATGACCTTATGGGACTTTCCTACTTGGCAGTACATCTAC
GTATTAGTCATCGCTATTACCATGCTGATGCGGTTTTGGCAGTACATCAATGGGCGTGGATAGCGGTTTG
ACTCACGGGGATTTCCAAGTCTCCACCCCATTGACGTCAATGGGAGTTTGTTTTGGCACCAAAATCAACG
GGACTTTCCAAAATGTCGTAACAACTCCGCCCCATTGACGCAAATGGGCGGTAGGCGTGTACGGTGGGAG
GTCTATATAAGCAGAGCTGGTTTAGTGAACCGTCAGATCAGATCTTTGTCGATCCTACCATCCACTCGAC
ACACCCGCCAGCGGCCGCCACCATGTTCGTCTTTCTTGTGTTACTCCCCCTGGTTTCGTCCCAGTGCGTG
AACTTGACTACGCGAACCCAACTGCCGCCAGCATATACAAATAGTTTCACCCGTGGAGTATACTACCCTG
ATAAAGTGTTTAGATCAAGCGTACTACACTCTACTCAGGACCTGTTTCTCCCCTTCTTCTCCAATGTCAC
ATGGTTTCATGCGATCCACGTTAGCGGCACCAACGGGACAAAGCGCTTTGACAACCCTGTGCTGCCATTC
AATGATGGTGTGTATTTTGCTTCTACCGAGAAGAGCAACATAATTCGGGGCTGGATCTTCGGAACTACCC
TCGACAGTAAAACTCAGTCATTGCTGATTGTGAATAACGCCACAAATGTCGTTATCAAGGTCTGTGAATT
TCAATTCTGCAACGATCCATTCCTTGGGGTGTATTACCATAAAAATAATAAGTCCTGGATGGAGAGCGAA
TTTAGGGTATACTCGTCTGCCAACAATTGTACTTTCGAGTATGTGTCTCAGCCCTTCTTAATGGATCTGG
AAGGTAAACAGGGCAACTTTAAGAACCTCCGCGAGTTTGTATTCAAAAATATAGACGGATACTTTAAGAT
TTATTCCAAGCACACACCAATCAATTTGGTGCGGGATCTCCCGCAAGGGTTCAGCGCTCTGGAACCTCTA
GTGGACCTCCCCATCGGCATTAACATCACAAGATTCCAGACGCTGTTAGCCCTGCATAGATCATACCTTA
CTCCCGGTGACAGTAGTTCTGGGTGGACCGCAGGCGCGGCTGCATATTACGTGGGATATTTGCAGCCTCG
GACGTTTCTGCTGAAATACAACGAGAACGGCACCATTACAGATGCCGTGGATTGCGCCCTTGACCCCCTA
AGCGAAACTAAGTGTACGCTTAAAAGCTTCACCGTCGAGAAGGGAATTTACCAGACTTCCAACTTTAGGG
TCCAGCCGACAGAATCAATAGTTAGGTTCCCAAATATCACCAATTTGTGCCCTTTTGGGGAAGTCTTCAA
TGCTACACGATTTGCTTCGGTTTATGCCTGGAACAGGAAGCGTATCTCAAATTGCGTCGCGGACTACAGC
GTGCTCTATAATAGTGCAAGTTTCTCGACCTTTAAATGTTATGGCGTGTCCCCGACCAAACTAAATGACC
TCTGTTTTACAAACGTTTACGCCGATTCTTTTGTGATTCGCGGTGATGAGGTACGCCAAATCGCACCGGG
CCAGACTGGCAAGATTGCCGATTACAACTACAAGTTGCCTGACGACTTCACCGGATGTGTTATAGCCTGG
AATAGCAATAATCTGGATTCTAAGGTCGGAGGTAACTATAACTACCTGTATAGACTGTTCCGTAAGTCAA
ACCTGAAACCCTTTGAGCGGGACATCTCCACAGAGATTTACCAAGCAGGGTCTACCCCCTGCAATGGGGT
TGAAGGATTCAATTGCTACTTTCCATTACAGAGCTACGGGTTCCAGCCTACGAACGGGGTTGGTTACCAG
CCTTATAGGGTAGTGGTGCTGTCGTTCGAACTGTTGCACGCTCCAGCTACAGTGTGCGGGCCTAAAAAAT
CAACTAACCTGGTTAAAAATAAGTGTGTTAATTTTAACTTCAATGGCTTAACCGGAACTGGAGTGCTCAC
GGAGTCAAACAAGAAATTTCTACCGTTTCAGCAATTCGGGAGGGATATCGCAGACACTACGGACGCGGTC
AGAGATCCACAGACCCTTGAGATCCTTGACATAACACCCTGCTCTTTCGGAGGTGTCTCCGTAATTACAC
CAGGCACTAATACCTCTAATCAGGTGGCCGTGCTTTATCAGGATGTTAACTGTACAGAGGTCCCGGTGGC
TATCCATGCCGACCAATTGACACCTACGTGGCGCGTCTATTCTACCGGCTCCAACGTCTTCCAGACCCGG
GCTGGATGCTTGATAGGCGCAGAACACGTAAACAACTCTTACGAATGTGATATTCCCATTGGAGCCGGGA
TCTGCGCAAGCTACCAGACCCAAACAAACAGTCCCAGACGGGCTCGTAGCGTGGCCTCTCAGAGCATAAT
AGCCTATACCATGTCCCTTGGCGCGGAGAATAGTGTGGCATACTCAAATAATAGCATCGCTATCCCCACT
AACTTTACTATTTCCGTGACGACTGAGATTCTGCCAGTGTCTATGACTAAGACATCCGTGGATTGCACAA
TGTATATTTGTGGGGATTCCACAGAGTGTAGCAACTTGTTGCTGCAATATGGATCATTCTGTACGCAGCT
GAATCGCGCCCTCACCGGCATCGCTGTGGAACAGGACAAGAACACTCAAGAGGTCTTTGCTCAGGTGAAG
CAAATCTACAAGACCCCACCTATAAAAGACTTCGGGGGTTTTAACTTCTCGCAGATTCTCCCCGACCCCA
GCAAGCCTTCAAAAAGGAGCTTTATTGAGGACCTGTTGTTCAACAAGGTTACTTTAGCCGATGCCGGTTT
TATCAAACAGTACGGCGACTGTCTTGGCGATATAGCAGCCCGGGATCTGATTTGCGCACAAAAATTCAAT
GGCCTTACCGTACTGCCACCCCTTCTCACCGACGAAATGATCGCGCAGTACACCTCCGCACTGCTGGCTG
GGACCATCACTTCGGGATGGACCTTTGGGGCTGGTGCTGCTTTGCAAATTCCCTTCGCCATGCAGATGGC
CTATCGATTCAATGGCATAGGGGTAACACAGAACGTATTGTATGAAAATCAAAAGCTAATCGCTAACCAG
TTTAATTCAGCCATTGGTAAGATCCAGGATTCACTCTCCAGTACAGCCTCTGCCCTGGGAAAGCTCCAGG
ACGTGGTCAACCAGAACGCGCAGGCATTGAATACACTCGTCAAACAGCTGAGTAGCAATTTCGGCGCAAT
CAGTAGTGTCTTAAACGATATACTGAGTAGGCTTGATAAAGTAGAGGCCGAGGTCCAGATTGACAGACTA
ATCACGGGGCGTCTTCAGAGTTTACAGACCTATGTGACCCAACAGCTGATCCGAGCAGCGGAAATTCGAG
CAAGCGCGAACCTGGCCGCTACTAAAATGAGTGAGTGCGTGCTGGGCCAAAGTAAACGAGTCGACTTTTG
CGGCAAAGGGTATCATCTCATGTCTTTCCCTCAGTCCGCCCCTCACGGTGTTGTTTTCCTCCACGTGACA
TACGTTCCCGCGCAGGAAAAGAATTTTACTACGGCACCCGCTATTTGCCATGACGGAAAGGCTCATTTTC
CACGGGAGGGAGTGTTCGTTTCAAACGGGACACACTGGTTTGTAACTCAGCGGAACTTTTATGAGCCTCA
AATCATCACGACAGACAATACCTTCGTGAGTGGCAACTGCGATGTAGTCATAGGCATTGTGAATAACACT
GTTTATGATCCACTTCAGCCGGAACTCGACAGCTTCAAAGAGGAATTGGATAAGTACTTTAAAAATCATA
CCAGTCCAGACGTAGATCTCGGCGATATATCGGGCATTAACGCCAGTGTGGTCAATATACAAAAGGAGAT
TGACAGACTGAATGAAGTAGCTAAGAACCTCAACGAATCTCTGATTGACCTGCAAGAGCTAGGGAAGTAC
GAGCAGTATATCAAATGGCCATGGTACATATGGCTGGGTTTTATCGCGGGTCTTATTGCCATAGTCATGG
TGACGATTATGTTGTGCTGTATGACCTCCTGCTGTTCTTGTTTGAAAGGCTGCTGCTCCTGTGGTAGCTG
TTGCAAATTCGATGAAGATGACTCTGAACCCGTGTTGAAAGGCGTTAAGCTACACTACACAGAAAACCTT
TACTTTCAGTCGGGGAAACCTATACCCAATCCACTTCTCGGCTTAGATTCTACCTAAGCTAGCTTGACTG
ACTGAGATACAGCGTACCTTCAGCTCACAGACATGATAAGATACATTGATGAGTTTGGACAAACCACAAC
TAGAATGCAGTGAAAAAAATGCTTTATTTGTGAAATTTGTGATGCTATTGCTTTATTTGTAACCATTATA
AGCTGCAATAAACAAGTTAACAACAACAATTGCATTCATTTTATGTTTCAGGTTCAGGGGGAGGTGTGGG
AGGTTTTTTAAAGCAAGTAAAACCTCTACAAATGTGGTATTGGCCCATCTCTATCGGTATCGTAGCATAA
CCCCTTGGGGCCTCTAAACGGGTCTTGAGGGGTTTTTTGTGCCCCTCGGGCCGGATTGCTATCTACCGGC
ATTGGCGCAGAAAAAAATGCCTGATGCGACGCTGCGCGTCTTATACTCCCACATATGCCAGATTCAGCAA
CGGATACGGCTTCCCCAACTTGCCCACTTCCATACGTGTCCTCCTTACCAGAAATTTATCCTTAAGGTCG
TCAGCTATCCTGCAGGCGATCTCTCGATTTCGATCAAGACATTCCTTTAATGGTCTTTTCTGGACACCAC
TAGGGGTCAGAAGTAGTTCATCAAACTTTCTTCCCTCCCTAATCTCATTGGTTACCTTGGGCTATCGAAA
CTTAATTAACCAGTCAAGTCAGCTACTTGGCGAGATCGACTTGTCTGGGTTTCGACTACGCTCAGAATTG
CGTCAGTCAAGTTCGATCTGGTCCTTGCTATTGCACCCGTTCTCCGATTACGAGTTTCATTTAAATCATG
TGAGCAAAAGGCCAGCAAAAGGCCAGGAACCGTAAAAAGGCCGCGTTGCTGGCGTTTTTCCATAGGCTCC
GCCCCCCTGACGAGCATCACAAAAATCGACGCTCAAGTCAGAGGTGGCGAAACCCGACAGGACTATAAAG
ATACCAGGCGTTTCCCCCTGGAAGCTCCCTCGTGCGCTCTCCTGTTCCGACCCTGCCGCTTACCGGATAC
CTGTCCGCCTTTCTCCCTTCGGGAAGCGTGGCGCTTTCTCATAGCTCACGCTGTAGGTATCTCAGTTCGG
TGTAGGTCGTTCGCTCCAAGCTGGGCTGTGTGCACGAACCCCCCGTTCAGCCCGACCGCTGCGCCTTATC
CGGTAACTATCGTCTTGAGTCCAACCCGGTAAGACACGACTTATCGCCACTGGCAGCAGCCACTGGTAAC
AGGATTAGCAGAGCGAGGTATGTAGGCGGTGCTACAGAGTTCTTGAAGTGGTGGCCTAACTACGGCTACA
CTAGAAGAACAGTATTTGGTATCTGCGCTCTGCTGAAGCCAGTTACCTTCGGAAAAAGAGTTGGTAGCTC
TTGATCCGGCAAACAAACCACCGCTGGTAGCGGTGGTTTTTTTGTTTGCAAGCAGCAGATTACGCGCAGA
AAAAAAGGATCTCAAGAAGATCCTTTGATCTTTTCTACGGGGTCTGACGCTCAGTGGAACGAAAACTCAC
GTTAAGGGATTTTGGTCATGAGATTATCAAAAAGGATCTTCACCTAGATCCTTTTAAATTAAAAATGAAG
TTTTAAATCAATCTAAAGTATATATGAGTAAACTTGGTCTGACAGTTACCAATGCTTAATCAGTGAGGCA
CCTATCTCAGCGATCTGTCTATTTCGTTCATCCATAGTTGCATTTAAATTTCCGAACTCTCCAAGGCCCT
CGTCGGAAAATCTTCAAACCTTTCGTCCGATCCATCTTGCAGGCTACCTCTCGAACGAACTATCGCAAGT
CTCTTGGCCGGCCTTGCGCCTTGGCTATTGCTTGGCAGCGCCTATCGCCAGGTATTACTCCAATCCCGAA
TATCCGAGATCGGGATCACCCGAGAGAAGTTCAACCTACATCCTCAATCCCGATCTATCCGAGATCCGAG
GAATATCGAAATCGGGGCGCGCCTGGTGTACCGAGAACGATCCTCTCAGTGCGAGTCTCGACGATCCATA
TCGTTGCTTGGCAGTCAGCCAGTCGGAATCCAGCTTGGGACCCAGGAAGTCCAATCGTCAGATATTGTAC
TCAAGCCTGGTCACGGCAGCGTACCGATCTGTTTAAACCTAGATATTGATAGTCTGATCGGTCAACGTAT
AATCGAGTCCTAGCTTTTGCAAACATCTATCAAGAGACAGGATCAGCAGGAGGCTTTCGCATGAGTATTC
AACATTTCCGTGTCGCCCTTATTCCCTTTTTTGCGGCATTTTGCCTTCCTGTTTTTGCTCACCCAGAAAC
GCTGGTGAAAGTAAAAGATGCTGAAGATCAGTTGGGTGCGCGAGTGGGTTACATCGAACTGGATCTCAAC
AGCGGTAAGATCCTTGAGAGTTTTCGCCCCGAAGAACGCTTTCCAATGATGAGCACTTTTAAAGTTCTGC
TATGTGGCGCGGTATTATCCCGTATTGACGCCGGGCAAGAGCAACTCGGTCGCCGCATACACTATTCTCA
GAATGACTTGGTTGAGTATTCACCAGTCACAGAAAAGCATCTTACGGATGGCATGACAGTAAGAGAATTA
TGCAGTGCTGCCATAACCATGAGTGATAACACTGCGGCCAACTTACTTCTGACAACGATTGGAGGACCGA
AGGAGCTAACCGCTTTTTTGCACAACATGGGGGATCATGTAACTCGCCTTGATCGTTGGGAACCGGAGCT
GAATGAAGCCATACCAAACGACGAGCGTGACACCACGATGCCTGTAGCAATGGCAACAACCTTGCGTAAA
CTATTAACTGGCGAACTACTTACTCTAGCTTCCCGGCAACAGTTGATAGACTGGATGGAGGCGGATAAAG
TTGCAGGACCACTTCTGCGCTCGGCCCTTCCGGCTGGCTGGTTTATTGCTGATAAATCTGGAGCCGGTGA
GCGTGGGTCTCGCGGTATCATTGCAGCACTGGGGCCAGATGGTAAGCCCTCCCGTATCGTAGTTATCTAC
ACGACGGGGAGTCAGGCAACTATGGATGAACGAAATAGACAGATCGCTGAGATAGGTGCCTCACTGATTA
AGCATTGGTAACCGATTCTAGGTGCATTGGCGCAGAAAAAAATGCCTGATGCGACGCTGCGCGTCTTATA
CTCCCACATATGCCAGATTCAGCAACGGATACGGCTTCCCCAACTTGCCCACTTCCATACGTGTCCTCCT
TACCAGAAATTTATCCTTAAGATCCCGAATCGTTTAAACTCGACTCTGGCTCTATCGAATCTCCGTCGTT
TCGAGCTTACGCGAACAGCCGTGGCGCTCATTTGCTCGTCGGGCATCGAATCTCGTCAGCTATCGTCAGC
TTACCTTTTTGGCAGCGATCGCGGCTCCCGACATCTTGGACCATTAGCTCCACAGGTATCTTCTTCCCTC
TAGTGGTCATAACAGCAGCTTCAGCTACCTCTCAATTCAAAAAACCCCTCAAGACCCGTTTAGAGGCCCC
AAGGGGTTATGCTATCAATCGTTGCGTTACACACACAAAAAACCAACACACATCCATCTTCGATGGATAG
CGATTTTATTATCTAACTGCTGATCGAGTGTAGCCAGATCTAGTAATCAATTACGGGGTCATTAGTTCAT
AGCCCATATATGGAGTTCCG
